Addgene plasmid #231781: pCMV-mGold2t-Rab4a-C-7
Purpose: Visualization of endosome in mammalian cells using mGold2t
Depositing lab: Francois St-Pierre. Depositing organization: Baylor College of Medicine. Publication: Bright and photostable yellow fluorescent proteins for extended imaging. Lee J, Lai S, Yang S, Zhao S, Blanco FA, Lyons AC, Merino-Urteaga R, Ahrens JF, Nguyen NA, Liu H, Liu Z, Lambert GG, Shaner NC, Chen L, Tolias KF, Zhang J, Ha T, St-Pierre F. Nat Commun. 2025 Apr 4;16(1):3241. doi: 10.1038/s41467-025-58223-5. PubMed 40185748.
Backbone
  Vector backbone: pCMV
  Backbone size w/o insert (bp): 5349
  Vector type: Mammalian Expression
Growth in bacteria
  Bacterial resistance: Kanamycin, 50 μg/mL
  Growth temperature: 37°C
  Growth strain: DH5alpha
  Copy number: High Copy
Gene/Insert
  Gene/Insert name: mGold2t-Rab4a-C-7
  Species: H. sapiens (human)
  Entrez Gene: RAB4A (a.k.a. HRES-1, HRES-1/RAB4, HRES1, RAB4)
  Promoter: CMV
  Tag / fusion protein: mGold2s (N terminal on insert)
  Cloning method: Unknown
  Sequencing primers: 5′ CMV-F; 3′ SV40pA-R
Terms and licenses: Academic/Nonprofit Terms; Industry Terms: Not Available to Industry
How to cite: pCMV-mGold2t-Rab4a-C-7 was a gift from Francois St-Pierre (Addgene plasmid # 231781 ; http://n2t.net/addgene:231781 ; RRID:Addgene_231781)
