[The description below was written by a language model from this plasmid's Addgene catalogue record and pLannotate feature annotations shown in this document.]
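Description:
pCMV-mGold2t-Rab4a-C-7 is a mammalian expression plasmid built on a pCMV backbone with the layout of a classic C1-type fluorescent-protein fusion vector. The sequenced record is 5,349 nt, the same figure the catalogue lists as the backbone size without insert, so that number appears to describe the whole plasmid. It replicates in E. coli from a high-copy ColE1/pUC origin and also carries an f1 phage origin. Selection comes from one NeoR/KanR (Tn5 aminoglycoside phosphotransferase) gene placed behind tandem bacterial (bla) and SV40 early promoters and followed by the HSV TK polyadenylation signal. This arrangement gives kanamycin resistance in bacteria and can give G418 resistance in mammalian cells. The short annotated fragments (RSF ori, ble, bGH poly(A), SV40 large T antigen) are probably backbone remnants or partial homology matches rather than functional parts.

The payload is a single fusion open reading frame driven by the human CMV immediate-early enhancer and promoter and terminated by the SV40 poly(A) signal. A yellow fluorescent protein of the mGold family, which derives from mVenus and is noted for photostability, sits at the N terminus. It is joined through a short linker derived from the multiple cloning site (presumably the "7" in the name) to full-length human RAB4A. The automated annotation identifies the fluorescent protein only as a match to mGold. The plasmid name and purpose call it mGold2t, whereas the catalogue tag field lists mGold2s, a discrepancy the record does not resolve. RAB4A is a small GTPase involved in vesicular and endosomal trafficking, so the fusion labels endosomes. The stated use is visualizing endosomes in mammalian cells, in the context of work on bright, photostable yellow fluorescent proteins for extended imaging.
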