Features (pLannotate 1.2.2; 16 found; start..end, strand, type, name):
     24..83      +  rep_origin     RSF ori (fragment): Plasmids containing the RSF 1030 origin of replication can be propagated in E. coli cells that contain additional plasmids with compatible origins.
    151..454     +  enhancer       CMV enhancer: human cytomegalovirus immediate early enhancer
    455..658     +  promoter       CMV promoter: human cytomegalovirus (CMV) immediate early promoter
    703..1420    +  CDS            mGold (fragment): photostable derivative of mVenus (Lee et al., 2020) mammalian codon-optimized
   1420..1439    +  misc_feature   MCS (fragment): multiple cloning site
   1441..2094    +  CDS            RAB4A: RAB4A_HUMAN - Also known as RAB4. Experimental evidence at protein level: Swiss-Prot protein existence level 1. Small GTPase which cycles between an active GTP-bound and an inactive GDP-bound state (PubMed:15907487, PubMed:16034420). Involved in protein transport (PubMed:29425100). Plays a role in vesicular traffic. Mediates VEGFR2 endosomal trafficking to enhance VEGFR2 signaling (PubMed:29425100). Acts as a regulator of platelet alpha- granule release during activation and aggregation of platelets (By similarity). From Homo sapiens (Human).
   2120..2204    +  CDS            large T antigen (fragment): large T antigen from SV40 (simian virus 40)
   2227..2348    +  polyA_signal   SV40 poly(A) signal: SV40 polyadenylation signal
   2382..2810    -  rep_origin     f1 ori (sequence partly withheld): f1 bacteriophage origin of replication; arrow indicates direction of (+) strand synthesis
   2837..2941    +  promoter       AmpR promoter: bla
   2943..3300    +  promoter       SV40 promoter: SV40 enhancer and early promoter
   3335..4129    +  CDS            NeoR/KanR: aminoglycoside phosphotransferase from Tn5; aph(3')-II (or nptII); confers resistance to neomycin, kanamycin, and G418 (Geneticin®)
   4150..4302    +  CDS            ble (fragment): BLE_KLEPN - Experimental evidence at protein level: Swiss-Prot protein existence level 1. Binding protein with a strong affinity to the bleomycin family of antibiotics. Binds to CL990; an antimitotic-antibiotic compound. From Klebsiella pneumoniae.
   4361..4408    +  polyA_signal   HSV TK poly(A) signal: herpes simplex virus thymidine kinase polyadenylation signal (Cole and Stacy, 1985)
   4499..4515    -  polyA_signal   bGH poly(A) signal (fragment): bovine growth hormone polyadenylation signal
   4737..5325    +  rep_origin     ori: high-copy-number ColE1/pMB1/pBR322/pUC origin of replication
>Addgene plasmid #231781 | pCMV-mGold2t-Rab4a-C-7 | addgene full sequence | sequence record 461114 | Addgene NGS Result
CGGTTCCTGGCCTTTTGCTGGCCTTTTGCTCACATGTTCTTTCCTGCGTTATCCCCTGATTCTGTGGATA
ACCGTATTACCGCCATGCATTAGTTATTAATAGTAATCAATTACGGGGTCATTAGTTCATAGCCCATATA
TGGAGTTCCGCGTTACATAACTTACGGTAAATGGCCCGCCTGGCTGACCGCCCAACGACCCCCGCCCATT
GACGTCAATAATGACGTATGTTCCCATAGTAACGCCAATAGGGACTTTCCATTGACGTCAATGGGTGGAG
TATTTACGGTAAACTGCCCACTTGGCAGTACATCAAGTGTATCATATGCCAAGTACGCCCCCTATTGACG
TCAATGACGGTAAATGGCCCGCCTGGCATTATGCCCAGTACATGACCTTATGGGACTTTCCTACTTGGCA
GTACATCTACGTATTAGTCATCGCTATTACCATGGTGATGCGGTTTTGGCAGTACATCAATGGGCGTGGA
TAGCGGTTTGACTCACGGGGATTTCCAAGTCTCCACCCCATTGACGTCAATGGGAGTTTGTTTTGGCACC
AAAATCAACGGGACTTTCCAAAATGTCGTAACAACTCCGCCCCATTGACGCAAATGGGCGGTAGGCGTGT
ACGGTGGGAGGTCTATATAAGCAGAGCTGGTTTAGTGAACCGTCAGATCCGCTAGCGCTACCGGTCGCCA
CCATGGCGAGCAAGGGCGAGGAGCTGTTCACCGGGGTGGTGCCCATCCTGGTCGAGCTGGACGGCGACAT
AAACGGCCACAAGTTCAGCGTGTCCGGCGAGGGCGAGGGCGATGCCACCTACGGCAAGCTGACCCTGAAG
TTCATCTGCACCACCGGCAAGCTGCCCGTGCCCTGGCCCACCCTCGTGACCAGCCTGGGCTACGGCCTGC
AGTGCTTCGCCCGCTACCCCGACAACATGAAGCGGCACGACTTCTTCAAGTCCGCCATGCCCGAAGGCTA
CGTCCAGGAGCGCACCATCTTCTTCGAGGACGACGGCAACTACAAGACCCGCGCCGAGGTGAAGTTTGAG
GGCGGCACCCTGGTGAACCGCGTCGAGCTGAAGGGCATCGACTTCAAGGAGGACGGCAACATCCTGGGGC
ACAAGCTGGAGTACAACTACAACTGCCACAACGTCTTTATCACCGCCGACAGGCAGCAGAACGGCATCAA
GGTCAACTTCAAGATCCGCCACAACATCGAGGTCGGCGGCGTGCAGCTCGCCGACCACTACCAGCAGAAC
ACCCCCATCGGCGACGGCCCCGTGCTGCTGCCCGACAACCACTACCTGAGCTACCAGACCAAGCTGAGCA
AAGACCCCAACGAGAAGCGCGATCACATGGTCCTGCTGGAGTTCGTGACCGCCGCCGGGATCACTCTCAG
CATGGACGAGCTGTACAAGTCCGGACTCAGATCTCGAGCCATGTCGCAGACGGCCATGTCCGAAACCTAC
GATTTTTTGTTTAAGTTCTTGGTTATTGGAAATGCAGGAACTGGCAAATCTTGCTTACTTCATCAGTTTA
TTGAAAAAAAATTCAAAGATGACTCAAATCATACAATAGGAGTGGAATTTGGTTCAAAGATAATAAATGT
TGGTGGTAAATATGTAAAGTTACAAATATGGGATACAGCAGGACAAGAACGATTCAGGTCCGTGACGAGA
AGTTATTACCGAGGCGCGGCCGGGGCTCTCCTCGTCTATGATATCACCAGCCGAGAAACCTACAATGCGC
TTACTAATTGGTTAACAGATGCCCGAATGCTGGCGAGCCAGAACATTGTGATCATCCTTTGTGGAAACAA
GAAGGACCTGGATGCAGATCGTGAAGTTACCTTCTTAGAAGCCTCCAGATTTGCTCAAGAAAATGAGCTG
ATGTTTTTGGAAACAAGTGCGCTCACAGGGGAGAATGTAGAAGAGGCTTTTGTACAGTGTGCAAGAAAAA
TACTTAACAAAATCGAATCAGGTGAGCTGGACCCAGAAAGAATGGGCTCAGGTATTCAGTACGGAGATGC
TGCCTTGAGACAGCTGAGGTCACCGCGGCGCGCACAGGCCCCGAACGCTCAGGAGTGTGGTTGTTAGGGA
TCCACCGGATCTAGATAACTGATCATAATCAGCCATACCACATTTGTAGAGGTTTTACTTGCTTTAAAAA
ACCTCCCACACCTCCCCCTGAACCTGAAACATAAAATGAATGCAATTGTTGTTGTTAACTTGTTTATTGC
AGCTTATAATGGTTACAAATAAAGCAATAGCATCACAAATTTCACAAATAAAGCATTTTTTTCACTGCAT
TCTAGTTGTGGTTTGTCCAAACTCATCAATGTATCTTAACGCGTAAATTGTAAGCGTTAATATTTTGTTA
AAATTCGCGTTAAATTTTTGTTAAATCAGCTCATTTTTTAACCAATAGGCCGAAATCGGCAAAATCCCTT
ATAAATCAAAAGAATAGACCGAGATAGGGT
[37 nt withheld, positions 2481-2517]
AAAGAACGTGGACTCCAACGTCAAAGG
[49 nt withheld, positions 2545-2593]
T
[91 nt withheld, positions 2595-2685]
G
[124 nt withheld, positions 2687-2810]
CAGGTGGCACTTTTCGGGGAAATGTGCGCGGAACCCCTATTTGTTTATTTTTCTAAATACATTCAAATAT
GTATCCGCTCATGAGACAATAACCCTGATAAATGCTTCAATAATATTGAAAAAGGAAGAGTCCTGAGGCG
GAAAGAACCAGCTGTGGAATGTGTGTCAGTTAGGGTGTGGAAAGTCCCCAGGCTCCCCAGCAGGCAGAAG
TATGCAAAGCATGCATCTCAATTAGTCAGCAACCAGGTGTGGAAAGTCCCCAGGCTCCCCAGCAGGCAGA
AGTATGCAAAGCATGCATCTCAATTAGTCAGCAACCATAGTCCCGCCCCTAACTCCGCCCATCCCGCCCC
TAACTCCGCCCAGTTCCGCCCATTCTCCGCCCCATGGCTGACTAATTTTTTTTATTTATGCAGAGGCCGA
GGCCGCCTCGGCCTCTGAGCTATTCCAGAAGTAGTGAGGAGGCTTTTTTGGAGGCCTAGGCTTTTGCAAA
GATCGATCAAGAGACAGGATGAGGATCGTTTCGCATGATTGAACAAGATGGATTGCACGCAGGTTCTCCG
GCCGCTTGGGTGGAGAGGCTATTCGGCTATGACTGGGCACAACAGACAATCGGCTGCTCTGATGCCGCCG
TGTTCCGGCTGTCAGCGCAGGGGCGCCCGGTTCTTTTTGTCAAGACCGACCTGTCCGGTGCCCTGAATGA
ACTGCAAGACGAGGCAGCGCGGCTATCGTGGCTGGCCACGACGGGCGTTCCTTGCGCAGCTGTGCTCGAC
GTTGTCACTGAAGCGGGAAGGGACTGGCTGCTATTGGGCGAAGTGCCGGGGCAGGATCTCCTGTCATCTC
ACCTTGCTCCTGCCGAGAAAGTATCCATCATGGCTGATGCAATGCGGCGGCTGCATACGCTTGATCCGGC
TACCTGCCCATTCGACCACCAAGCGAAACATCGCATCGAGCGAGCACGTACTCGGATGGAAGCCGGTCTT
GTCGATCAGGATGATCTGGACGAAGAGCATCAGGGGCTCGCGCCAGCCGAACTGTTCGCCAGGCTCAAGG
CGAGCATGCCCGACGGCGAGGATCTCGTCGTGACCCATGGCGATGCCTGCTTGCCGAATATCATGGTGGA
AAATGGCCGCTTTTCTGGATTCATCGACTGTGGCCGGCTGGGTGTGGCGGACCGCTATCAGGACATAGCG
TTGGCTACCCGTGATATTGCTGAAGAGCTTGGCGGCGAATGGGCTGACCGCTTCCTCGTGCTTTACGGTA
TCGCCGCTCCCGATTCGCAGCGCATCGCCTTCTATCGCCTTCTTGACGAGTTCTTCTGAGCGGGACTCTG
GGGTTCGAAATGACCGACCAAGCGACGCCCAACCTGCCATCACGAGATTTCGATTCCACCGCCGCCTTCT
ATGAAAGGTTGGGCTTCGGAATCGTTTTCCGGGACGCCGGCTGGATGATCCTCCAGCGCGGGGATCTCAT
GCTGGAGTTCTTCGCCCACCCTAGGGGGAGGCTAACTGAAACACGGAAGGAGACAATACCGGAAGGAACC
CGCGCTATGACGGCAATAAAAAGACAGAATAAAACGCACGGTGTTGGGTCGTTTGTTCATAAACGCGGGG
TTCGGTCCCAGGGCTGGCACTCTGTCGATACCCCACCGAGACCCCATTGGGGCCAATACGCCCGCGTTTC
TTCCTTTTCCCCACCCCACCCCCCAAGTTCGGGTGAAGGCCCAGGGCTCGCAGCCAACGTCGGGGCGGCA
GGCCCTGCCATAGCCTCAGGTTACTCATATATACTTTAGATTGATTTAAAACTTCATTTTTAATTTAAAA
GGATCTAGGTGAAGATCCTTTTTGATAATCTCATGACCAAAATCCCTTAACGTGAGTTTTCGTTCCACTG
AGCGTCAGACCCCGTAGAAAAGATCAAAGGATCTTCTTGAGATCCTTTTTTTCTGCGCGTAATCTGCTGC
TTGCAAACAAAAAAACCACCGCTACCAGCGGTGGTTTGTTTGCCGGATCAAGAGCTACCAACTCTTTTTC
CGAAGGTAACTGGCTTCAGCAGAGCGCAGATACCAAATACTGTTCTTCTAGTGTAGCCGTAGTTAGGCCA
CCACTTCAAGAACTCTGTAGCACCGCCTACATACCTCGCTCTGCTAATCCTGTTACCAGTGGCTGCTGCC
AGTGGCGATAAGTCGTGTCTTACCGGGTTGGACTCAAGACGATAGTTACCGGATAAGGCGCAGCGGTCGG
GCTGAACGGGGGGTTCGTGCACACAGCCCAGCTTGGAGCGAACGACCTACACCGAACTGAGATACCTACA
GCGTGAGCTATGAGAAAGCGCCACGCTTCCCGAAGGGAGAAAGGCGGACAGGTATCCGGTAAGCGGCAGG
GTCGGAACAGGAGAGCGCACGAGGGAGCTTCCAGGGGGAAACGCCTGGTATCTTTATAGTCCTGTCGGGT
TTCGCCACCTCTGACTTGAGCGTCGATTTTTGTGATGCTCGTCAGGGGGGCGGAGCCTATGGAAAAACGC
CAGCAACGCGGCCTTTTTA
